Addgene plasmid #45387: TRS6E1b-luc(-732/-721) mutant 4
Depositing lab: Thomas Gelehrter. Depositing organization: University of Michigan. Publication: Smad4/DPC4 and Smad3 mediate transforming growth factor-beta (TGF-beta) signaling through direct binding to a novel TGF-beta-responsive element in the human plasminogen activator inhibitor-1 promoter. Song CZ, Siok TE, Gelehrter TD. J Biol Chem. 1998 Nov 6;273(45):29287-90. 10.1074/jbc.273.45.29287 PubMed 9792626.
Backbone
  Vector backbone: pGL2 basic
  Backbone manufacturer: Promega
  Backbone size w/o insert (bp): 5700
  Modifications to backbone: E1bTATA inserted upstream of luciferase
  Vector type: Mammalian Expression, Luciferase
Growth in bacteria
  Bacterial resistance: Ampicillin, 100 μg/mL
  Growth temperature: 37°C
  Growth strain: DH5alpha
  Copy number: Unknown
Gene/Insert
  Gene/Insert name: 6 copies of hPAI-1 promoter -732/-721 four point mutation (alt name: TRS6 m4)
  Species: H. sapiens (human)
  Insert size (bp): 72
  Mutation: mutated from agacaaggttgt to acactaggatga
  Entrez Gene: SERPINE1 (a.k.a. PAI, PAI-1, PAI1, PLANH1)
  Tag / fusion protein: luciferase
  Cloning method: Restriction Enzyme; 5′ cloning site Xho I (not destroyed); 3′ cloning site Hind III (not destroyed)
  Sequencing primers: 5′ TGTATCTTATGGTACTGTAACTG from Promega; 3′ CTTTATGTTTTTGGCGTCTTCCA from Promega
Terms and licenses: Academic/Nonprofit Terms; Industry Terms: Not Available to Industry
How to cite: TRS6E1b-luc(-732/-721) mutant 4 was a gift from Thomas Gelehrter (Addgene plasmid # 45387 ; http://n2t.net/addgene:45387 ; RRID:Addgene_45387)
