[The description below was written by a language model from this plasmid's Addgene catalogue record.]
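Description:
TRS6E1b-luc(-732/-721) mutant 4 is a mammalian luciferase reporter plasmid built on the promoterless pGL2 basic backbone (about 5.7 kb), which has been modified by placing a minimal E1b TATA element upstream of the luciferase coding sequence. It is propagated in E. coli under ampicillin selection. The record lists the copy number as unknown and includes no feature table, so the origin of replication and other backbone elements are not itemised here.

The insert is a 72 bp synthetic array of six tandem copies of the -732/-721 segment of the human plasminogen activator inhibitor-1 (SERPINE1/PAI-1) promoter, cloned between XhoI and HindIII sites that both remain intact. In this version each 12 bp repeat carries base substitutions that alter the native element; the record names it a four point mutation (alternative name TRS6 m4). Because the E1b TATA box alone supports only basal transcription, luciferase output depends on whatever activity the upstream multimerised element confers, making the arrangement a sensitive readout of a single short cis-acting sequence.

The associated publication concerns a TGF-beta-responsive element in the PAI-1 promoter that is bound directly by Smad3 and Smad4. This construct therefore appears intended as a mutant counterpart to a wild-type multimer reporter, used in transient transfection assays to test which nucleotides of the element are needed for TGF-beta-induced, Smad-dependent transcription. The record does not state how this particular mutant behaves.
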