>Addgene plasmid #45387 | TRS6E1b-luc(-732/-721) mutant 4 | depositor partial sequence | sequence record 65489 | Insert sequence
ACACTAGGATGAACACTAGGATGAACACTAGGATGAACACTAGGATGAACACTAGGATGAACACTAGGAT
GA
