>Addgene plasmid #45387 | TRS6E1b-luc(-732/-721) mutant 4 | addgene partial sequence | sequence record 65490 | LucNrev 5'-CCTTATGCAGTTGCTCTCC-3'
CGGGCCTTTCTTTATGTTTTTGGCGTCTTCCATTTTACCAACAGTACCGGAATGCCAAGCTGGGGATCCA
TTATATACCCTCTAGAGTCGACCTGCAGGCATGCAAGCTTTCATCCTAGTGTTCATCCTAGTGTTCATCC
TAGTGTTCATCCTAGTGTTCATCCTAGTGTTCATCCTAGTGTCTCGAGCTAGCACGCGTAAGAGCTCGGT
ACCTCCCGGGTTATGTTAGCTCAGTTACAGTACCATAAGATACATTGATGAGTTTGGACAAACCACAACT
AGAATGCAGTGAAAAAAATGCTTTATTTGTGAAATTTGTGATGCTATTGCTTTATTTGTAACCATTATAA
GCTGCAATAAACAAGTTAACAACAACAATTGCATTCATTTTATGTTTCAGGTTCAGGGGGAGGTGTGGGA
GGTTTTTTAAAGCAAGTAAAACCTCCACGTACCTTAATATTACTTACTTATCATGGTAGCTTGGGCTGGC
GTAATAGCGAAGAGGCCCGCACCGATCGCCCTTCCCAACAGTTGCGCAGCCTGAATGGCGAATGGCAAAT
TGTAAGCGTTAATATTTTGTTAAAATTCGCGTTAAATTTTTGTTAAATCAGCTCATTTTTTAACCAATAG
GCCGAAATCGGCAAAATCCCTTATAAATCAAAAGAATAGACCGAGATAGGGTTGAGTGTTGTTCCAGTTT
GGAACAAGAGTCCACTATTAAAGAACGTGGACTCCAACGTCAAA
